>Addgene plasmid #76687 | TIE1 gRNA (BRDN0001144893) | addgene full sequence | sequence record 186308 | Addgene Assembled Sequence
CCCGGGTGCAAAGATGGATAAAGTTTTAAACAGAGAGGAATCTTTGCAGCTAATGGACCTTCTAGGTCTT
GAAAGGAGTGGGAATTGGCTCCGGTGCCCGTCAGTGGGCAGAGCGCACATCGCCCACAGTCCCCGAGAAG
TTGGGGGGAGGGGTCGGCAATTGATCCGGTGCCTAGAGAAGGTGGCGCGGGGTAAACTGGGAAAGTGATG
TCGTGTACTGGCTCCGCCTTTTTCCCGAGGGTGGGGGAGAACCGTATATAAGTGCAGTAGTCGCCGTGAA
CGTTCTTTTTCGCAACGGGTTTGCCGCCAGAACACAGGTAAGTGCCGTGTGTGGTTCCCGCGGGCCTGGC
CTCTTTACGGGTTATGGCCCTTGCGTGCCTTGAATTACTTCCACCTGGCTGCAGTACGTGATTCTTGATC
CCGAGCTTCGGGTTGGAAGTGGGTGGGAGAGTTCGAGGCCTTGCGCTTAAGGAGCCCCTTCGCCTCGTGC
TTGAGTTGAGGCCTGGCCTGGGCGCTGGGGCCGCCGCGTGCGAATCTGGTGGCACCTTCGCGCCTGTCTC
GCTGCTTTCGATAAGTCTCTAGCCATTTAAAATTTTTGATGACCTGCTGCGACGCTTTTTTTCTGGCAAG
ATAGTCTTGTAAATGCGGGCCAAGATCTGCACACTGGTATTTCGGTTTTTGGGGCCGCGGGCGGCGACGG
GGCCCGTGCGTCCCAGCGCACATGTTCGGCGAGGCGGGGCCTGCGAGCGCGGCCACCGAGAATCGGACGG
GGGTAGTCTCAAGCTGGCCGGCCTGCTCTGGTGCCTGGCCTCGCGCCGCCGTGTATCGCCCCGCCCTGGG
CGGCAAGGCTGGCCCGGTCGGCACCAGTTGCGTGAGCGGAAAGATGGCCGCTTCCCGGCCCTGCTGCAGG
GAGCTCAAAATGGAGGACGCGGCGCTCGGGAGAGCGGGCGGGTGAGTCACCCACACAAAGGAAAAGGGCC
TTTCCGTCCTCAGCCGTCGCTTCATGTGACTCCACGGAGTACCGGGCGCCGTCCAGGCACCTCGATTAGT
TCTCGAGCTTTTGGAGTACGTCGTCTTTAGGTTGGGGGGAGGGGTTTTATGCGATGGAGTTTCCCCACAC
TGAGTGGGTGGAGACTGAAGTTAGGCCAGCTTGGCACTTGATGTAATTCTCCTTGGAATTTGCCCTTTTT
GAGTTTGGATCTTGGTTCATTCTCAAGCCTCAGACAGTGGTTCAAAGTTTTTTTCTTCCATTTCAGGTGT
CGTGACGTACGGCCACCATGACCGAGTACAAGCCCACGGTGCGCCTCGCCACCCGCGACGACGTCCCCAG
GGCCGTACGCACCCTCGCCGCCGCGTTCGCCGACTACCCCGCCACGCGCCACACCGTCGATCCGGACCGC
CACATCGAGCGGGTCACCGAGCTGCAAGAACTCTTCCTCACGCGCGTCGGGCTCGACATCGGCAAGGTGT
GGGTCGCGGACGACGGCGCCGCCGTGGCGGTCTGGACCACGCCGGAGAGCGTCGAAGCGGGGGCGGTGTT
CGCCGAGATCGGCCCGCGCATGGCCGAGTTGAGCGGTTCCCGGCTGGCCGCGCAGCAACAGATGGAAGGC
CTCCTGGCGCCGCACCGGCCCAAGGAGCCCGCGTGGTTCCTGGCCACCGTCGGAGTCTCGCCCGACCACC
AGGGCAAGGGTCTGGGCAGCGCCGTCGTGCTCCCCGGAGTGGAGGCGGCCGAGCGCGCCGGGGTGCCCGC
CTTCCTGGAGACCTCCGCGCCCCGCAACCTCCCCTTCTACGAGCGGCTCGGCTTCACCGTCACCGCCGAC
GTCGAGGTGCCCGAAGGACCGCGCACCTGGTGCATGACCCGCAAGCCCGGTGCCTGAACGCGTTAAGTCG
ACAATCAACCTCTGGATTACAAAATTTGTGAAAGATTGACTGGTATTCTTAACTATGTTGCTCCTTTTAC
GCTATGTGGATACGCTGCTTTAATGCCTTTGTATCATGCTATTGCTTCCCGTATGGCTTTCATTTTCTCC
TCCTTGTATAAATCCTGGTTGCTGTCTCTTTATGAGGAGTTGTGGCCCGTTGTCAGGCAACGTGGCGTGG
TGTGCACTGTGTTTGCTGACGCAACCCCCACTGGTTGGGGCATTGCCACCACCTGTCAGCTCCTTTCCGG
GACTTTCGCTTTCCCCCTCCCTATTGCCACGGCGGAACTCATCGCCGCCTGCCTTGCCCGCTGCTGGACA
GGGGCTCGGCTGTTGGGCACTGACAATTCCGTGGTGTTGTCGGGGAAATCATCGTCCTTTCCTTGGCTGC
TCGCCTGTGTTGCCACCTGGATTCTGCGCGGGACGTCCTTCTGCTACGTCCCTTCGGCCCTCAATCCAGC
GGACCTTCCTTCCCGCGGCCTGCTGCCGGCTCTGCGGCCTCTTCCGCGTCTTCGCCTTCGCCCTCAGACG
AGTCGGATCTCCCTTTGGGCCGCCTCCCCGCGTCGACTTTAAGACCAATGACTTACAAGGCAGCTGTAGA
TCTTAGCCACTTTTTAAAAGAAAAGGGGGGACTGGAAGGGCTAATTCACTCCCAACGAAGACAAGATCTG
CTTTTTGCTTGTACTGGGTCTCTCTGGTTAGACCAGATCTGAGCCTGGGAGCTCTCTGGCTAACTAGGGA
ACCCACTGCTTAAGCCTCAATAAAGCTTGCCTTGAGTGCTTCAAGTAGTGTGTGCCCGTCTGTTGTGTGA
CTCTGGTAACTAGAGATCCCTCAGACCCTTTTAGTCAGTGTGGAAAATCTCTAGCAGTACGTATAGTAGT
TCATGTCATCTTATTATTCAGTATTTATAACTTGCAAAGAAATGAATATCAGAGAGTGAGAGGAACTTGT
TTATTGCAGCTTATAATGGTTACAAATAAAGCAATAGCATCACAAATTTCACAAATAAAGCATTTTTTTC
ACTGCATTCTAGTTGTGGTTTGTCCAAACTCATCAATGTATCTTATCATGTCTGGCTCTAGCTATCCCGC
CCCTAACTCCGCCCATCCCGCCCCTAACTCCGCCCAGTTCCGCCCATTCTCCGCCCCATGGCTGACTAAT
TTTTTTTATTTATGCAGAGGCCGAGGCCGCCTCGGCCTCTGAGCTATTCCAGAAGTAGTGAGGAGGCTTT
TTTGGAGGCCTAGGGACGTACCCAATTCGCCCTATAGTGAGTCGTATTACGCGCGCTCACTGGCCGTCGT
TTTACAACGTCGTGACTGGGAAAACCCTGGCGTTACCCAACTTAATCGCCTTGCAGCACATCCCCCTTTC
GCCAGCTGGCGTAATAGCGAAGAGGCCCGCACCGATCGCCCTTCCCAACAGTTGCGCAGCCTGAATGGCG
AATGGG
[124 nt withheld, positions 3367-3490]
C
[91 nt withheld, positions 3492-3582]
A
[49 nt withheld, positions 3584-3632]
CCTTTGACGTTGGAGTCCACGTTCTTT
[37 nt withheld, positions 3660-3696]
ACCCTATCTCGGTCTATTCTTTTGATTTATAAGGGATTTTGCCGATTTCGGCCTATTGGTTAAAAAATGA
GCTGATTTAACAAAAATTTAACGCGAATTTTAACAAAATATTAACGCTTACAATTTAGGTGGCACTTTTC
GGGGAAATGTGCGCGGAACCCCTATTTGTTTATTTTTCTAAATACATTCAAATATGTATCCGCTCATGAG
ACAATAACCCTGATAAATGCTTCAATAATATTGAAAAAGGAAGAGTATGAGTATTCAACATTTCCGTGTC
GCCCTTATTCCCTTTTTTGCGGCATTTTGCCTTCCTGTTTTTGCTCACCCAGAAACGCTGGTGAAAGTAA
AAGATGCTGAAGATCAGTTGGGTGCACGAGTGGGTTACATCGAACTGGATCTCAACAGCGGTAAGATCCT
TGAGAGTTTTCGCCCCGAAGAACGTTTTCCAATGATGAGCACTTTTAAAGTTCTGCTATGTGGCGCGGTA
TTATCCCGTATTGACGCCGGGCAAGAGCAACTCGGTCGCCGCATACACTATTCTCAGAATGACTTGGTTG
AGTACTCACCAGTCACAGAAAAGCATCTTACGGATGGCATGACAGTAAGAGAATTATGCAGTGCTGCCAT
AACCATGAGTGATAACACTGCGGCCAACTTACTTCTGACAACGATCGGAGGACCGAAGGAGCTAACCGCT
TTTTTGCACAACATGGGGGATCATGTAACTCGCCTTGATCGTTGGGAACCGGAGCTGAATGAAGCCATAC
CAAACGACGAGCGTGACACCACGATGCCTGTAGCAATGGCAACAACGTTGCGCAAACTATTAACTGGCGA
ACTACTTACTCTAGCTTCCCGGCAACAATTAATAGACTGGATGGAGGCGGATAAAGTTGCAGGACCACTT
CTGCGCTCGGCCCTTCCGGCTGGCTGGTTTATTGCTGATAAATCTGGAGCCGGTGAGCGTGGGTCTCGCG
GTATCATTGCAGCACTGGGGCCAGATGGTAAGCCCTCCCGTATCGTAGTTATCTACACGACGGGGAGTCA
GGCAACTATGGATGAACGAAATAGACAGATCGCTGAGATAGGTGCCTCACTGATTAAGCATTGGTAACTG
TCAGACCAAGTTTACTCATATATACTTTAGATTGATTTAAAACTTCATTTTTAATTTAAAAGGATCTAGG
TGAAGATCCTTTTTGATAATCTCATGACCAAAATCCCTTAACGTGAGTTTTCGTTCCACTGAGCGTCAGA
CCCCGTAGAAAAGATCAAAGGATCTTCTTGAGATCCTTTTTTTCTGCGCGTAATCTGCTGCTTGCAAACA
AAAAAACCACCGCTACCAGCGGTGGTTTGTTTGCCGGATCAAGAGCTACCAACTCTTTTTCCGAAGGTAA
CTGGCTTCAGCAGAGCGCAGATACCAAATACTGTTCTTCTAGTGTAGCCGTAGTTAGGCCACCACTTCAA
GAACTCTGTAGCACCGCCTACATACCTCGCTCTGCTAATCCTGTTACCAGTGGCTGCTGCCAGTGGCGAT
AAGTCGTGTCTTACCGGGTTGGACTCAAGACGATAGTTACCGGATAAGGCGCAGCGGTCGGGCTGAACGG
GGGGTTCGTGCACACAGCCCAGCTTGGAGCGAACGACCTACACCGAACTGAGATACCTACAGCGTGAGCT
ATGAGAAAGCGCCACGCTTCCCGAAGGGAGAAAGGCGGACAGGTATCCGGTAAGCGGCAGGGTCGGAACA
GGAGAGCGCACGAGGGAGCTTCCAGGGGGAAACGCCTGGTATCTTTATAGTCCTGTCGGGTTTCGCCACC
TCTGACTTGAGCGTCGATTTTTGTGATGCTCGTCAGGGGGGCGGAGCCTATGGAAAAACGCCAGCAACGC
GGCCTTTTTACGGTTCCTGGCCTTTTGCTGGCCTTTTGCTCACATGTTCTTTCCTGCGTTATCCCCTGAT
TCTGTGGATAACCGTATTACCGCCTTTGAGTGAGCTGATACCGCTCGCCGCAGCCGAACGACCGAGCGCA
GCGAGTCAGTGAGCGAGGAAGCGGAAGAGCGCCCAATACGCAAACCGCCTCTCCCCGCGCGTTGGCCGAT
TCATTAATGCAGCTGGCACGACAGGTTTCCCGACTGGAAAGCGGGCAGTGAGCGCAACGCAATTAATGTG
AGTTAGCTCACTCATTAGGCACCCCAGGCTTTACACTTTATGCTTCCGGCTCGTATGTTGTGTGGAATTG
TGAGCGGATAACAATTTCACACAGGAAACAGCTATGACCATGATTACGCCAAGCGCGCAATTAACCCTCA
CTAAAGGGAACAAAAGCTGGAGCTGCAAGCTTAATGTAGTCTTATGCAATACTCTTGTAGTCTTGCAACA
TGGTAACGATGAGTTAGCAACATGCCTTACAAGGAGAGAAAAAGCACCGTGCATGCCGATTGGTGGAAGT
AAGGTGGTACGATCGTGCCTTATTAGGAAGGCAACAGACGGGTCTGACATGGATTGGACGAACCACTGAA
TTGCCGCATTGCAGAGATATTGTATTTAAGTGCCTAGCTCGATACATAAACGGGTCTCTCTGGTTAGACC
AGATCTGAGCCTGGGAGCTCTCTGGCTAACTAGGGAACCCACTGCTTAAGCCTCAATAAAGCTTGCCTTG
AGTGCTTCAAGTAGTGTGTGCCCGTCTGTTGTGTGACTCTGGTAACTAGAGATCCCTCAGACCCTTTTAG
TCAGTGTGGAAAATCTCTAGCAGTGGCGCCCGAACAGGGACTTGAAAGCGAAAGGGAAACCAGAGGAGCT
CTCTCGACGCAGGACTCGGCTTGCTGAAGCGCGCACGGCAAGAGGCGAGGGGCGGCGACTGGTGAGTACG
CCAAAAATTTTGACTAGCGGAGGCTAGAAGGAGAGAGATGGGTGCGAGAGCGTCAGTATTAAGCGGGGGA
GAATTAGATCGCGATGGGAAAAAATTCGGTTAAGGCCAGGGGGAAAGAAAAAATATAAATTAAAACATAT
AGTATGGGCAAGCAGGGAGCTAGAACGATTCGCAGTTAATCCTGGCCTGTTAGAAACATCAGAAGGCTGT
AGACAAATACTGGGACAGCTACAACCATCCCTTCAGACAGGATCAGAAGAACTTAGATCATTATATAATA
CAGTAGCAACCCTCTATTGTGTGCATCAAAGGATAGAGATAAAAGACACCAAGGAAGCTTTAGACAAGAT
AGAGGAAGAGCAAAACAAAAGTAAGACCACCGCACAGCAAGCGGCCGCTGATCTTCAGACCTGGAGGAGG
AGATATGAGGGACAATTGGAGAAGTGAATTATATAAATATAAAGTAGTAAAAATTGAACCATTAGGAGTA
GCACCCACCAAGGCAAAGAGAAGAGTGGTGCAGAGAGAAAAAAGAGCAGTGGGAATAGGAGCTTTGTTCC
TTGGGTTCTTGGGAGCAGCAGGAAGCACTATGGGCGCAGCGTCAATGACGCTGACGGTACAGGCCAGACA
ATTATTGTCTGGTATAGTGCAGCAGCAGAACAATTTGCTGAGGGCTATTGAGGCGCAACAGCATCTGTTG
CAACTCACAGTCTGGGGCATCAAGCAGCTCCAGGCAAGAATCCTGGCTGTGGAAAGATACCTAAAGGATC
AACAGCTCCTGGGGATTTGGGGTTGCTCTGGAAAACTCATTTGCACCACTGCTGTGCCTTGGAATGCTAG
TTGGAGTAATAAATCTCTGGAACAGATTTGGAATCACACGACCTGGATGGAGTGGGACAGAGAAATTAAC
AATTACACAAGCTTAATACACTCCTTAATTGAAGAATCGCAAAACCAGCAAGAAAAGAATGAACAAGAAT
TATTGGAATTAGATAAATGGGCAAGTTTGTGGAATTGGTTTAACATAACAAATTGGCTGTGGTATATAAA
ATTATTCATAATGATAGTAGGAGGCTTGGTAGGTTTAAGAATAGTTTTTGCTGTACTTTCTATAGTGAAT
AGAGTTAGGCAGGGATATTCACCATTATCGTTTCAGACCCACCTCCCAACCCCGAGGGGACCCAGAGAGG
GCCTATTTCCCATGATTCCTTCATATTTGCATATACGATACAAGGCTGTTAGAGAGATAATTAGAATTAA
TTTGACTGTAAACACAAAGATATTAGTACAAAATACGTGACGTAGAAAGTAATAATTTCTTGGGTAGTTT
GCAGTTTTAAAATTATGTTTTAAAATGGACTATCATATGCTTACCGTAACTTGAAAGTATTTCGATTTCT
TGGCTTTATATATCTTGTGGAAAGGACGAAACACCGACGTGACGTTAATGAACCTGGTTTTAGAGCTAGA
AATAGCAAGTTAAAATAAGGCTAGTCCGTTATCAACTTGAAAAAGTGGCACCGAGTCGGTGCTTTTTTAA
GCTTGGCGTAACTAGATCTTGAGACAAATGGCAGTATTCATCCACAATTTTAAAAGAAAAGGGGGGATTG
GGGGGTACAGTGCAGGGGAAAGAATAGTAGACATAATAGCAACAGACATACAAACTAAAGAATTACAAAA
ACAAATTACAAAAATTCAAAATTTTCGGGTTTATTACAGGGACAGCAGAGATCCACTTTGGCGCCGGCTC
GAGGGGG
Features (pLannotate 1.2.2; 29 found; start..end, strand, type, name):
     14..80      +  CDS            small t antigen (fragment): SV40 (simian virus 40) small t antigen
    106..317     +  promoter       EF-1α core promoter: core promoter for human elongation factor EF-1α
    318..1256    +  intron         EF-1α intron A: intron upstream of the start codon of human EF-1α
   1278..1877    +  CDS            PuroR (fragment): puromycin N-acetyltransferase; pac from Streptomyces; confers resistance to puromycin
   1893..2481    +  misc_feature   WPRE: woodchuck hepatitis virus posttranscriptional regulatory element
   2532..2551    +  misc_feature   cPPT/CTS (fragment): central polypurine tract and central termination sequence of HIV-1
   2553..2786    +  LTR            3' LTR (ΔU3): self-inactivating 3' long terminal repeat (LTR) from HIV-1
   2864..2985    +  polyA_signal   SV40 poly(A) signal: SV40 polyadenylation signal
   3025..3160    +  rep_origin     SV40 ori: SV40 origin of replication
   3181..3199    -  promoter       T7 promoter: promoter for bacteriophage T7 RNA polymerase
   3207..3362    +  CDS            lacZα (fragment): LacZα fragment of β-galactosidase; lacZ fragment
   3367..3795    +  rep_origin     f1 ori (sequence partly withheld): f1 bacteriophage origin of replication; arrow indicates direction of (+) strand synthesis
   3848..3952    +  promoter       AmpR promoter: bla
   3953..4813    +  CDS            AmpR: β-lactamase; bla; confers resistance to ampicillin, carbenicillin, and related antibiotics
   4984..5572    +  rep_origin     ori: high-copy-number ColE1/pMB1/pBR322/pUC origin of replication
   5755..5847    +  CDS            lacI (fragment): lac repressor; lacI; The lac repressor binds to the lac operator to inhibit transcription in E. coli. This inhibition can be relieved by adding lactose or isopropyl-β-D-thiogalactopyranoside (IPTG).
   5860..5881    +  protein_bind   CAP binding site: CAP binding activates transcription in the presence of cAMP. E. coli catabolite activator protein
   5896..5926    +  promoter       lac promoter: promoter for the E. coli lac operon
   5934..5950    +  protein_bind   lac operator: The lac repressor binds to the lac operator to inhibit transcription in E. coli. This inhibition can be relieved by adding lactose or isopropyl-β-D-thiogalactopyranoside (IPTG). lac repressor encoded by lacI
   5995..6013    +  promoter       T3 promoter: promoter for bacteriophage T3 RNA polymerase
   6041..6267    +  promoter       RSV promoter: Rous sarcoma virus enhancer/promoter
   6268..6448    +  LTR            5' LTR (truncated): truncated 5' long terminal repeat (LTR) from HIV-1
   6495..6620    +  misc_feature   HIV-1 Ψ: packaging signal of human immunodeficiency virus type 1
   6604..6967    +  CDS            HIV-1 gag (fragment): gag protein from human immunodeficiency virus 1; gag
   7113..7346    +  misc_feature   RRE: The Rev response element (RRE) of HIV-1 allows for Rev-dependent mRNA export from the nucleus to the cytoplasm.
   7723..7749    +  CDS            Rev (fragment): human immunodeficiency virus 1 (HIV-1) Rev protein; rev; enhances nuclear export of unspliced and incompletely spliced viral mRNAs
   7753..7993    +  promoter       U6 promoter: RNA polymerase III promoter for human U6 snRNA
   8023..8098    +  misc_RNA       gRNA scaffold: guide RNA scaffold for the Streptococcus pyogenes CRISPR/Cas9 system
   8154..8271    +  misc_feature   cPPT/CTS: central polypurine tract and central termination sequence of HIV-1
