[The description below was written by a language model from this plasmid's Addgene catalogue record and pLannotate feature annotations shown in this document.]
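Description:
TIE1 gRNA (BRDN0001144893) is a third-generation lentiviral guide RNA plasmid built on the lentiGuide-Puro backbone and designed to direct Streptococcus pyogenes Cas9 to the human TIE1 gene. The assembled sequence is 8,323 nt. In bacteria it is maintained through a high-copy ColE1/pUC-type origin and selected with ampicillin via the β-lactamase gene. An f1 origin, an SV40 origin and remnants of lac and T7/T3 promoter elements are also carried over from the backbone.

The viral portion is arranged as a self-inactivating transfer vector. An RSV promoter drives a truncated HIV-1 5' LTR, which makes genomic RNA production Tat-independent. This is followed by the Ψ packaging signal with a partial gag region, the Rev response element for Rev-dependent nuclear export, a cPPT/CTS, and a ΔU3 3' LTR that inactivates LTR promoter activity after integration. An SV40 polyadenylation signal lies downstream of the 3' LTR.

Between the LTRs sit two expression units. A human U6 RNA polymerase III promoter transcribes the TIE1-targeting spacer fused to the Cas9 gRNA scaffold. An EF-1α core promoter with its intron A drives puromycin N-acetyltransferase, stabilised by a WPRE, so that transduced mammalian cells can be selected with puromycin.

The plasmid does not encode Cas9, so it must be paired with a separate Cas9 vector or used in cells that already express Cas9. The guide was designed against two TIE1 reference transcripts and belongs to a human kinome gRNA collection. It is suited to knockout studies of this kinase gene.
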