Addgene plasmid #76687: TIE1 gRNA (BRDN0001144893)
Purpose: 3rd generation lentiviral gRNA plasmid targeting human TIE1
Depositing lab: John Doench & David Root. Depositing organization: Broad Institute. Publication: Optimized sgRNA design to maximize activity and minimize off-target effects of CRISPR-Cas9. Doench JG, Fusi N, Sullender M, Hegde M, Vaimberg EW, Donovan KF, Smith I, Tothova Z, Wilen C, Orchard R, Virgin HW, Listgarten J, Root DE. Nat Biotechnol. 2016 Jan 18. doi: 10.1038/nbt.3437. PubMed 26780180.
Backbone
  Vector backbone: lentiGuide-Puro
  Backbone manufacturer: Zhang Lab (Addgene plasmid # 52963)
  Vector type: Mammalian Expression, Lentiviral, CRISPR
  Selectable markers: Puromycin
Growth in bacteria
  Bacterial resistance: Ampicillin, 100 μg/mL
  Growth temperature: 37°C
  Growth strain: DH5alpha
  Copy number: High Copy
Gene/Insert
  Gene/Insert name: TIE1 (alt names: TIE1; NM_001253357.1)
  gRNA/shRNA sequence: ACGTGACGTTAATGAACCTG
  Species: H. sapiens (human)
  Entrez Gene: TIE1 (a.k.a. JTK14, LMPHM11, TIE)
  Promoter: hU6
  Cloning method: Unknown
  Sequencing primers: 5′ U6-F; 3′ pS2-R
Terms and licenses: Academic/Nonprofit Terms; Industry Terms: Not Available to Industry
Depositor comments: The gRNA was designed to target the following Genbank reference sequence(s): NM_001253357.1,NM_005424.4. Note that this plasmid does NOT contain Cas9. It should be used in conjunction with lentiCas9-Blast (Addgene #52962) or otherwise with cell lines already expressing Cas9. Browse the full kinome gRNA library at http://www.addgene.org/pooled-library/broadgpp-human-kinome/ or visit http://www.broadinstitute.org/rnai/public/ for detailed protocols and information.
How to cite: TIE1 gRNA (BRDN0001144893) was a gift from John Doench & David Root (Addgene plasmid # 76687 ; http://n2t.net/addgene:76687 ; RRID:Addgene_76687)
