>Addgene plasmid #76687 | TIE1 gRNA (BRDN0001144893) | depositor partial sequence | sequence record 144147 | Target Sequence
ACGTGACGTTAATGAACCTG
