>Addgene plasmid #76687 | TIE1 gRNA (BRDN0001144893) | addgene partial sequence | sequence record 186307 | hU6-F
AAGTAATAATTTCTTGGGTAGTTTGCAGTTTTAAAATTATGTTTTAAAATGGACTATCATATGCTTACCG
TAACTTGAAAGTATTTCGATTTCTTGGCTTTATATATCTTGTGGAAAGGACGAAACACCGACGTGACGTT
AATGAACCTGGTTTTAGAGCTAGAAATAGCAAGTTAAAATAAGGCTAGTCCGTTATCAACTTGAAAAAGT
GGCACCGAGTCGGTGCTTTTTTAAGCTTGGCGTAACTAGATCTTGAGACAAATGGCAGTATTCATCCACA
ATTTTAAAAGAAAAGGGGGGATTGGGGGGTACAGTGCAGGGGAAAGAATAGTAGACATAATAGCAACAGA
CATACAAACTAAAGAATTACAAAAACAAATTACAAAAATTCAAAATTTTCGGGTTTATTACAGGGACAGC
AGAGATCCACTTTGGCGCCGGCTCGAGGGGGCCCGGGTGCAAAGATGGATAAAGTTTTAAACAGAGAGGA
ATCTTTGCAGCTAATGGACCTTCTAGGTCTTGAAAGGAGTGGGAATTGGCTCCGGTGCCCGTCAGTGGGC
AGAGCGCACA
